Addgene plasmid #146111: pRSFDuetP-HsEDC3_192-508del231-263_GST-HsRCK_296-472_D
Purpose: Bacterial Expression of HsEDC3_192-508del231-263-HsRck_296-472
Depositing lab: Elisa Izaurralde. Depositing organization: Max Planck Institute for Developmental Biology.
Backbone
  Vector backbone: Unknown
  Vector type: Bacterial Expression
Growth in bacteria
  Bacterial resistance: Kanamycin, 50 μg/mL
  Growth temperature: 37°C
  Growth strain: DH5alpha
  Copy number: Low Copy
Gene/Insert
  Gene/Insert name: HsEDC3_192-508del231-263-HsRck_296-472
  Species: H. sapiens (human)
  Entrez Gene: EDC3 (a.k.a. LSM16, MRT50, YJDC, YJEFN2, hYjeF_N2-15q23)
  Cloning method: Unknown
Terms and licenses: Academic/Nonprofit Terms; Industry Terms: Not Available to Industry
Depositor comments: Plasmids from this collection were made available to the research community and donated after the lab closed. Please note that the sequence provided by the depositing laboratory may be theoretical/predicted or based on Sanger sequencing results. There may be discrepancies between sequencing results obtained by Addgene and the depositor sequence. If an Addgene verified sequence is not available, please contact before placing your order to request that our lab fully sequence the plasmid.
How to cite: pRSFDuetP-HsEDC3_192-508del231-263_GST-HsRCK_296-472_D was a gift from Elisa Izaurralde (Addgene plasmid # 146111 ; http://n2t.net/addgene:146111 ; RRID:Addgene_146111)
