[The description below was written by a language model from this plasmid's Addgene catalogue record and pLannotate feature annotations shown in this document.]
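Description:
pRSFDuetP-HsEDC3_192-508del231-263_GST-HsRCK_296-472_D is a bacterial co-expression plasmid for producing two human mRNA-decay factors together in E. coli. The catalogue lists the backbone as unknown, but the name and the annotated features fit an RSFDuet-type dual-cassette vector. It carries the RSF1030 origin, which is compatible with other common origins and so allows co-maintenance with additional plasmids. Selection is by a kanamycin resistance gene (aminoglycoside phosphotransferase), and a lacI gene with its own promoter supplies lac repressor. The catalogue describes the plasmid as low copy. Short matches to TcR, a CAP binding site and a fragmentary AmpR promoter appear to be backbone remnants rather than functional elements.

The payload consists of two T7 promoter/lac operator units in the same orientation, with a single T7 terminator annotated downstream of the second. The first unit, which also has the T7 gene 10 ribosome binding site, drives a fragment of human EDC3. According to the name, this fragment spans residues 192–508 with an internal deletion of residues 231–263. The second unit encodes Schistosoma japonicum glutathione S-transferase followed by a fragment of human DDX6 (RCK), residues 296–472 per the name, apparently as an N-terminal GST fusion. A partial S-tag sequence lies downstream of DDX6, but the record does not show whether it is translated in frame.

Transcription requires T7 RNA polymerase and is induced with IPTG, so expression needs a host strain that supplies that polymerase. The stated purpose is simply bacterial expression of the two fragments. The design would suit co-purification of an EDC3–DDX6 complex through the GST tag for binding or structural studies, though the record does not state this explicitly. The depositor sequence may be theoretical or predicted.
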