Features (pLannotate 1.2.2; 20 found; start..end, strand, type, name):
      3..27      +  protein_bind   lac operator: The lac repressor binds to the lac operator to inhibit transcription in E. coli. This inhibition can be relieved by adding lactose or isopropyl-β-D-thiogalactopyranoside (IPTG). lac repressor encoded by lacI
     42..64      +  RBS            RBS: efficient ribosome binding site from bacteriophage T7 gene 10 (Olins and Rangwala, 1989)
    137..1000    +  CDS            EDC3 (fragment): EDC3_HUMAN - Also known as LSM16, YJDC, YJEFN2. Experimental evidence at protein level: Swiss-Prot protein existence level 1. Binds single-stranded RNA. Involved in the process of mRNA degradation and in the positive regulation of mRNA decapping. May play a role in spermiogenesis and oogenesis. From Homo sapiens (Human).
   1069..1087    +  promoter       T7 promoter: promoter for bacteriophage T7 RNA polymerase
   1088..1112    +  protein_bind   lac operator: The lac repressor binds to the lac operator to inhibit transcription in E. coli. This inhibition can be relieved by adding lactose or isopropyl-β-D-thiogalactopyranoside (IPTG). lac repressor encoded by lacI
   1173..1826    +  CDS            GST26_SCHJA: Experimental evidence at protein level: Swiss-Prot protein existence level 1. GST isoenzymes appear to play a central role in the parasite detoxification system. Other functions are also suspected including a role in increasing the solubility of haematin in the parasite gut. From Schistosoma japonicum (Blood fluke).
   1866..2396    +  CDS            DDX6 (fragment): DDX6_HUMAN - Also known as HLR2, RCK. Experimental evidence at protein level: Swiss-Prot protein existence level 1. Essential for the formation of P-bodies, cytosolic membrane- less ribonucleoprotein granules involved in RNA metabolism through the coordinated storage of mRNAs encoding regulatory functions (PubMed:25995375, PubMed:27342281, PubMed:31422817). Plays a role in P- bodies to coordinate the storage of translationally inactive mRNAs in the cytoplasm and prevent their degradation (PubMed:27342281). In the process of mRNA degradation, plays a role in mRNA decapping (PubMed:16364915). Bl
   2412..2453    +  CDS            S-Tag (fragment): affinity and epitope tag derived from pancreatic ribonuclease A
   2483..2500    +  CDS            SET1 (fragment): solubility-enhancement tag derived from T7 phage gene 10B
   2508..2555    +  terminator     T7 terminator: transcription terminator for bacteriophage T7 RNA polymerase
   2719..2776    +  promoter       AmpR promoter (fragment): bla
   2785..3600    -  CDS            KanR: aminoglycoside phosphotransferase; aph(3')-Ia; confers resistance to kanamycin in bacteria or G418 (Geneticin®) in eukaryotes
   3601..3692    -  promoter       AmpR promoter: bla
   3708..4457    -  rep_origin     RSF ori: Plasmids containing the RSF 1030 origin of replication can be propagated in E. coli cells that contain additional plasmids with compatible origins.
   4540..4604    -  CDS            TcR (fragment): tetracycline efflux protein; tet; confers resistance to tetracycline
   4619..4640    -  protein_bind   CAP binding site: CAP binding activates transcription in the presence of cAMP. E. coli catabolite activator protein
   4653..5735    -  CDS            lacI: lac repressor; lacI; The lac repressor binds to the lac operator to inhibit transcription in E. coli. This inhibition can be relieved by adding lactose or isopropyl-β-D-thiogalactopyranoside (IPTG).
   5736..5813    -  promoter       lacI promoter: lacI
   5821..5856    -  CDS            TcR (fragment): tetracycline efflux protein; tet; confers resistance to tetracycline
   5859..2       +  promoter       T7 promoter (across the origin): promoter for bacteriophage T7 RNA polymerase
>Addgene plasmid #146111 | pRSFDuetP-HsEDC3_192-508del231-263_GST-HsRCK_296-472_D | depositor full sequence | sequence record 288556 | Full Sequence
GGGGAATTGTGAGCGGATAACAATTCCCCTGTAGAAATAATTTTGTTTAACTTTAATAAGGAGATATACC
ATGGGCAGCAGCCATCACCATCATCACCACAGCGCGGGTCTGGAAGTTCTGTTCCAGGGGCCCGGGTTCG
GGGATGATATTGAGGAGATCCCAGACACAGATTTTGATTTTGAAGGGAACCTGGCTCTTTTTGACAAGGC
AGCTGTGTTTGAGGAGATTGATACCTATGAAAGGAGAAGTGGTGGTAGTGGTGGTCCCCACAACGTGAGC
AAGGAGTTCTGCACGGACTCTGGCCTGGTTGTCCCAAGTATTTCCTATGAGCTGCATAAAAAGCTGTTGT
CCGTGGCTGAGAAGCATGGGCTGACCCTTGAGCGGAGACTGGAGATGACAGGTGTGTGTGCCAGTCAGAT
GGCACTGACCCTCCTCGGAGGACCTAACAGGTTGAATCCCAAAAATGTTCACCAGAGGCCTACAGTGGCT
CTACTGTGTGGACCTCATGTGAAGGGGGCTCAGGGTATCAGCTGTGGAAGGCACCTAGCCAACCATGATG
TCCAGGTCATCCTTTTCCTGCCCAATTTTGTCAAGATGTTGGAATCTATCACCAATGAGCTGTCGCTCTT
CAGCAAGACCCAAGGCCAACAAGTGTCTAGCCTCAAAGATCTGCCCACTAGCCCTGTGGACCTGGTCATC
AACTGCCTGGATTGCCCTGAGAACGTCTTCCTGCGCGATCAACCCTGGTACAAGGCAGCTGTGGCCTGGG
CCAACCAGAACCGGGCACCAGTACTCAGCATAGACCCTCCTGTGCATGAAGTCGAACAGGGCATTGATGC
CAAATGGTCACTGGCACTGGGCCTGCCTCTGCCACTGGGGGAGCACGCAGGCCGTATCTATTTGTGCGAC
ATTGGCATTCCCCAGCAGGTCTTCCAGGAGGTGGGCATCAACTACCACTCGCCCTTTGGCTGCAAGTTTG
TTATCCCACTGCACTCTGCTTAGGCGGCCGCATAATGCTTAAGTCGAACAGAAAGTAATCGTATTGTACA
CGGCCGCATAATCGAAATTAATACGACTCACTATAGGGGAATTGTGAGCGGATAACAATTCCCCATCTTA
GTATATTAGTTAAGTATAAGAAGGAGATATACATATGGCAGATCTCAATTGGATGTCCCCTATACTAGGT
TATTGGAAAATTAAGGGCCTTGTGCAACCCACTCGACTTCTTTTGGAATATCTTGAAGAAAAATATGAAG
AGCATTTGTATGAGCGCGATGAAGGTGATAAATGGCGAAACAAAAAGTTTGAATTGGGTTTGGAGTTTCC
CAATCTTCCTTATTATATTGATGGTGATGTTAAATTAACACAGTCTATGGCCATCATACGTTATATAGCT
GACAAGCACAACATGTTGGGTGGTTGTCCAAAAGAGCGTGCAGAGATTTCAATGCTTGAAGGAGCGGTTT
TGGATATTAGATACGGTGTTTCGAGAATTGCATATAGTAAAGACTTTGAAACTCTCAAAGTTGATTTTCT
TAGCAAGCTACCTGAAATGCTGAAAATGTTCGAAGATCGTTTATGTCATAAAACATATTTAAATGGTGAT
CATGTAACCCATCCTGACTTCATGTTGTATGACGCTCTTGATGTTGTTTTATACATGGACCCAATGTGCC
TGGATGCGTTCCCAAAATTAGTTTGTTTTAAAAAACGTATTGAAGCTATCCCACAAATTGATAAGTACTT
GAAATCCAGCAAGTATATAGCATGGCCTTTGCAGGGCTGGCAAGCCACGTTTGGTGGTGGCGACCATCCT
CCAAAATCGGATCTGGAAGTTCTGTTCCAGGGGCCCCTGGGATCCAAGGGAGTAACCCAGTACTACGCAT
ATGTAACTGAGCGCCAAAAAGTACACTGCCTCAACACACTTTTCTCCAGGCTTCAGATAAACCAGTCGAT
CATTTTCTGTAACTCCTCTCAGCGAGTTGAATTGCTAGCCAAGAAGATTTCTCAACTGGGTTATTCTTGC
TTCTATATTCATGCTAAAATGAGGCAGGAACATCGAAATCGTGTATTTCATGATTTCCGAAATGGCTTAT
GCCGCAATCTTGTTTGCACTGATCTGTTTACCCGAGGTATTGATATACAAGCTGTGAATGTGGTAATAAA
CTTTGATTTCCCAAAGCTGGCAGAGACCTATCTCCATCGTATTGGAAGATCAGGTCGCTTTGGTCATCTT
GGCTTAGCCATCAACTTGATCACATATGATGATCGCTTCAACCTGAAAAGTATTGAGGAGCAGCTGGGAA
CAGAAATTAAACCTATTCCGAGCAACATTGATAAGAGCCTGTATGTGGCAGAATACCACAGCGAGCCTGT
AGAAGATGAGAAACCTTAACTCGAGTCTGGTAAAGAAACCGCTGCTGCGAAATTTGAACGCCAGCACATG
GACTCGTCTACTAGCGCAGCTTAATTAACCTAGGCTGCTGCCACCGCTGAGCAATAACTAGCATAACCCC
TTGGGGCCTCTAAACGGGTCTTGAGGGGTTTTTTGCTGAAACCTCAGGCATTTGAGAAGCACACGGTCAC
ACTGCTTCCGGTAGTCAATAAACCGGTAAACCAGCAATAGACATAAGCGGCTATTTAACGACCCTGCCCT
GAACCGACGACAAGCTGACGACCGGGTCTCCGCAAGTGGCACTTTTCGGGGAAATGTGCGCGGAACCCCT
ATTTGTTTATTTTTCTAAATACATTCAAATATGTATCCGCTCATGAATTAATTCTTAGAAAAACTCATCG
AGCATCAAATGAAACTGCAATTTATTCATATCAGGATTATCAATACCATATTTTTGAAAAAGCCGTTTCT
GTAATGAAGGAGAAAACTCACCGAGGCAGTTCCATAGGATGGCAAGATCCTGGTATCGGTCTGCGATTCC
GACTCGTCCAACATCAATACAACCTATTAATTTCCCCTCGTCAAAAATAAGGTTATCAAGTGAGAAATCA
CCATGAGTGACGACTGAATCCGGTGAGAATGGCAAAAGTTTATGCATTTCTTTCCAGACTTGTTCAACAG
GCCAGCCATTACGCTCGTCATCAAAATCACTCGCATCAACCAAACCGTTATTCATTCGTGATTGCGCCTG
AGCGAGACGAAATACGCGGTCGCTGTTAAAAGGACAATTACAAACAGGAATCGAATGCAACCGGCGCAGG
AACACTGCCAGCGCATCAACAATATTTTCACCTGAATCAGGATATTCTTCTAATACCTGGAATGCTGTTT
TCCCGGGGATCGCAGTGGTGAGTAACCATGCATCATCAGGAGTACGGATAAAATGCTTGATGGTCGGAAG
AGGCATAAATTCCGTCAGCCAGTTTAGTCTGACCATCTCATCTGTAACATCATTGGCAACGCTACCTTTG
CCATGTTTCAGAAACAACTCTGGCGCATCGGGCTTCCCATACAATCGATAGATTGTCGCACCTGATTGCC
CGACATTATCGCGAGCCCATTTATACCCATATAAATCAGCATCCATGTTGGAATTTAATCGCGGCCTAGA
GCAAGACGTTTCCCGTTGAATATGGCTCATACTCTTCCTTTTTCAATATTATTGAAGCATTTATCAGGGT
TATTGTCTCATGAGCGGATACATATTTGAATGTATTTAGAAAAATAAACAAATAGGCATGCAGCGCTCTT
CCGCTTCCTCGCTCACTGACTCGCTACGCTCGGTCGTTCGACTGCGGCGAGCGGTGTCAGCTCACTCAAA
AGCGGTAATACGGTTATCCACAGAATCAGGGGATAAAGCCGGAAAGAACATGTGAGCAAAAAGCAAAGCA
CCGGAAGAAGCCAACGCCGCAGGCGTTTTTCCATAGGCTCCGCCCCCCTGACGAGCATCACAAAAATCGA
CGCTCAAGCCAGAGGTGGCGAAACCCGACAGGACTATAAAGATACCAGGCGTTTCCCCCTGGAAGCTCCC
TCGTGCGCTCTCCTGTTCCGACCCTGCCGCTTACCGGATACCTGTCCGCCTTTCTCCCTTCGGGAAGCGT
GGCGCTTTCTCATAGCTCACGCTGTTGGTATCTCAGTTCGGTGTAGGTCGTTCGCTCCAAGCTGGGCTGT
GTGCACGAACCCCCCGTTCAGCCCGACCGCTGCGCCTTATCCGGTAACTATCGTCTTGAGTCCAACCCGG
TAAGACACGACTTATCGCCACTGGCAGCAGCCATTGGTAACTGATTTAGAGGACTTTGTCTTGAAGTTAT
GCACCTGTTAAGGCTAAACTGAAAGAACAGATTTTGGTGAGTGCGGTCCTCCAACCCACTTACCTTGGTT
CAAAGAGTTGGTAGCTCAGCGAACCTTGAGAAAACCACCGTTGGTAGCGGTGGTTTTTCTTTATTTATGA
GATGATGAATCAATCGGTCTATCAAGTCAACGAACAGCTATTCCGTTACTCTAGATTTCAGTGCAATTTA
TCTCTTCAAATGTAGCACCTGAAGTCAGCCCCATACGATATAAGTTGTAATTCTCATGTTAGTCATGCCC
CGCGCCCACCGGAAGGAGCTGACTGGGTTGAAGGCTCTCAAGGGCATCGGTCGAGATCCCGGTGCCTAAT
GAGTGAGCTAACTTACATTAATTGCGTTGCGCTCACTGCCCGCTTTCCAGTCGGGAAACCTGTCGTGCCA
GCTGCATTAATGAATCGGCCAACGCGCGGGGAGAGGCGGTTTGCGTATTGGGCGCCAGGGTGGTTTTTCT
TTTCACCAGTGAGACGGGCAACAGCTGATTGCCCTTCACCGCCTGGCCCTGAGAGAGTTGCAGCAAGCGG
TCCACGCTGGTTTGCCCCAGCAGGCGAAAATCCTGTTTGATGGTGGTTAACGGCGGGATATAACATGAGC
TGTCTTCGGTATCGTCGTATCCCACTACCGAGATGTCCGCACCAACGCGCAGCCCGGACTCGGTAATGGC
GCGCATTGCGCCCAGCGCCATCTGATCGTTGGCAACCAGCATCGCAGTGGGAACGATGCCCTCATTCAGC
ATTTGCATGGTTTGTTGAAAACCGGACATGGCACTCCAGTCGCCTTCCCGTTCCGCTATCGGCTGAATTT
GATTGCGAGTGAGATATTTATGCCAGCCAGCCAGACGCAGACGCGCCGAGACAGAACTTAATGGGCCCGC
TAACAGCGCGATTTGCTGGTGACCCAATGCGACCAGATGCTCCACGCCCAGTCGCGTACCGTCTTCATGG
GAGAAAATAATACTGTTGATGGGTGTCTGGTCAGAGACATCAAGAAATAACGCCGGAACATTAGTGCAGG
CAGCTTCCACAGCAATGGCATCCTGGTCATCCAGCGGATAGTTAATGATCAGCCCACTGACGCGTTGCGC
GAGAAGATTGTGCACCGCCGCTTTACAGGCTTCGACGCCGCTTCGTTCTACCATCGACACCACCACGCTG
GCACCCAGTTGATCGGCGCGAGATTTAATCGCCGCGACAATTTGCGACGGCGCGTGCAGGGCCAGACTGG
AGGTGGCAACGCCAATCAGCAACGACTGTTTGCCCGCCAGTTGTTGTGCCACGCGGTTGGGAATGTAATT
CAGCTCCGCCATCGCCGCTTCCACTTTTTCCCGCGTTTTCGCAGAAACGTGGCTGGCCTGGTTCACCACG
CGGGAAACGGTCTGATAAGAGACACCGGCATACTCTGCGACATCGTATAACGTTACTGGTTTCACATTCA
CCACCCTGAATTGACTCTCTTCCGGGCGCTATCATGCCATACCGCGAAAGGTTTTGCGCCATTCGATGGT
GTCCGGGATCTCGACGCTCTCCCTTATGCGACTCCTGCATTAGGAAATTAATACGACTCACTATA
